Addgene plasmid #138384: pPGxRF3
Purpose: T2A-GAL4 knock-in cassette
Depositing lab: Shu Kondo. Depositing organization: National Institute of Genetics. Publication: Neurochemical Organization of the Drosophila Brain Visualized by Endogenously Tagged Neurotransmitter Receptors. Kondo S, Takahashi T, Yamagata N, Imanishi Y, Katow H, Hiramatsu S, Lynn K, Abe A, Kumaraswamy A, Tanimoto H. Cell Rep. 2020 Jan 7;30(1):284-297.e5. doi: 10.1016/j.celrep.2019.12.018. PubMed 31914394.
Backbone
  Vector backbone: pBluescriptII SK (+)
  Vector type: Insect Expression
  Selectable markers: 3xP3-DsRed-Express2
Growth in bacteria
  Bacterial resistance: Ampicillin, 100 μg/mL
  Growth temperature: 37°C
  Growth strain: NEB Stable
  Copy number: High Copy
Gene/Insert
  Gene/Insert name: T2A-GAL4
Terms and licenses: Academic/Nonprofit Terms; Industry Terms: Not Available to Industry
Depositor comments: Please note that the Addgene NGS sequences indicates that the f1 ori element is inverted compared to the original map diagram.
How to cite: pPGxRF3 was a gift from Shu Kondo (Addgene plasmid # 138384 ; http://n2t.net/addgene:138384 ; RRID:Addgene_138384)
