[The description below was written by a language model from this plasmid's Addgene catalogue record and pLannotate feature annotations shown in this document.]
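Description:
pPGxRF3 is a pBluescriptII SK(+)-based donor plasmid carrying a T2A-GAL4 knock-in cassette for use in Drosophila. It is propagated in E. coli as a high-copy plasmid through its ColE1/pUC-type origin and selected with ampicillin via the β-lactamase gene. The backbone also retains the f1 phage origin, flanking T7 and T3 promoters, and remnants of the lac promoter/operator and lacZα region. The depositor notes that in the sequenced plasmid the f1 origin is inverted relative to the original map diagram.

The payload begins with a fragment of the φC31 attP attachment site, followed by the yeast GAL4 transcriptional activator coding sequence. The T2A element named in the catalogue entry is not separately annotated in the feature table, but presumably lies in the short interval upstream of GAL4. A T2A peptide placed in frame with an endogenous coding sequence causes ribosomal skipping, so GAL4 would be released as a separate protein under the target gene's own regulatory control. The record does not list homology arms or a target gene, which suggests a generic cassette to be combined with locus-specific sequences.

Downstream of GAL4 sits the transformation marker. It consists of DsRed-Express2 driven by a minimal hsp70 promoter fragment and terminated by SV40 sequences including the polyadenylation signal. The catalogue describes it as 3xP3-DsRed-Express2, an eye-expressed fluorescent marker, although the 3xP3 element itself is not annotated. Two loxP sites in the same orientation flank the marker, so Cre recombinase can excise it once knock-in animals have been identified. The associated work used such reagents to visualise cells expressing neurotransmitter receptor genes in the fly brain.
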