Features (pLannotate 1.2.2; 19 found; start..end, strand, type, name):
      1..19      +  promoter       T7 promoter: promoter for bacteriophage T7 RNA polymerase
     41..91      -  protein_bind   phage φC31 attP (fragment): attachment site of phage φC31 phage φC31 integrase
    155..2800    +  CDS            GAL4: GAL4 transcriptional activator; Saccharomyces cerevisiae GAL4
   2809..2842    +  protein_bind   loxP: Cre-mediated recombination occurs in the 8-bp core sequence (GCATACAT). Cre recombinase
   3250..3372    +  promoter       hsp70 promoter (fragment): Drosophila melanogaster hsp70Bb promoter
   3380..4057    +  CDS            DsRed-Express2: noncytotoxic tetrameric variant of DsRed fluorescent protein (Strack et al., 2008) mammalian codon-optimized
   4067..4150    +  CDS            large T antigen (fragment): large T antigen from SV40 (simian virus 40)
   4173..4254    +  polyA_signal   SV40 poly(A) signal: SV40 polyadenylation signal
   4298..4331    +  protein_bind   loxP: Cre-mediated recombination occurs in the 8-bp core sequence (GCATACAT). Cre recombinase
   4405..4423    -  promoter       T3 promoter: promoter for bacteriophage T3 RNA polymerase
   4468..4484    -  protein_bind   lac operator: The lac repressor binds to the lac operator to inhibit transcription in E. coli. This inhibition can be relieved by adding lactose or isopropyl-β-D-thiogalactopyranoside (IPTG). lac repressor encoded by lacI
   4492..4522    -  promoter       lac promoter: promoter for the E. coli lac operon
   4537..4558    -  protein_bind   CAP binding site: CAP binding activates transcription in the presence of cAMP. E. coli catabolite activator protein
   4571..4663    -  CDS            lacI (fragment): lac repressor; lacI; The lac repressor binds to the lac operator to inhibit transcription in E. coli. This inhibition can be relieved by adding lactose or isopropyl-β-D-thiogalactopyranoside (IPTG).
   4846..5434    -  rep_origin     ori: high-copy-number ColE1/pMB1/pBR322/pUC origin of replication
   5605..6465    -  CDS            AmpR: β-lactamase; bla; confers resistance to ampicillin, carbenicillin, and related antibiotics
   6466..6570    -  promoter       AmpR promoter: bla
   6623..7051    -  rep_origin     f1 ori (sequence partly withheld): f1 bacteriophage origin of replication; arrow indicates direction of (+) strand synthesis
   7056..7211    -  CDS            lacZα (fragment): LacZα fragment of β-galactosidase; lacZ fragment
>Addgene plasmid #138384 | pPGxRF3 | addgene full sequence | sequence record 320653 | Addgene NGS Result
TAATACGACTCACTATAGGGCGAATTGGGTACCCGTCTCACCTACGCCCCCAACTGAGAGAACTCAAAGG
TTACCCCAGTTGGGGCACTACGGCGCGCCAGAGGGCAGAGGCAGCCTGCTCACCTGCGGCGACGTGGAAG
AGAACCCTGGGCCTATGAAGCTACTGTCTTCTATCGAACAAGCATGCGATATTTGCCGACTTAAAAAGCT
CAAGTGCTCCAAAGAAAAACCGAAGTGCGCCAAGTGTCTGAAGAACAACTGGGAGTGTCGCTACTCTCCC
AAAACCAAAAGGTCTCCGCTGACTAGGGCACATCTGACAGAAGTGGAATCAAGGCTAGAAAGACTGGAAC
AGCTATTTCTACTGATTTTTCCTCGAGAAGACCTTGACATGATTTTGAAAATGGATTCTTTACAGGATAT
AAAAGCATTGTTAACAGGATTATTTGTACAAGATAATGTGAATAAAGATGCCGTCACAGATAGATTGGCT
TCAGTGGAGACTGATATGCCTCTAACATTGAGACAGCATAGAATAAGTGCGACATCATCATCGGAAGAGA
GTAGTAACAAAGGTCAAAGACAGTTGACTGTATCGATTGACTCGGCAGCTCATCATGATAACTCCACAAT
TCCGTTGGATTTTATGCCCAGGGATGCTCTTCATGGATTTGATTGGTCTGAAGAGGATGACATGTCGGAT
GGCTTGCCCTTCCTGAAAACGGACCCCAACAATAATGGGTTCTTTGGCGACGGTTCTCTCTTATGTATTC
TTCGATCTATTGGCTTTAAACCGGAAAATTACACGAACTCTAACGTTAACAGGCTCCCGACCATGATTAC
GGATAGATACACGTTGGCTTCTAGATCCACAACATCCCGTTTACTTCAAAGTTATCTCAATAATTTTCAC
CCCTACTGCCCTATCGTGCACTCACCGACGCTAATGATGTTGTATAATAACCAGATTGAAATCGCGTCGA
AGGATCAATGGCAAATCCTTTTTAACTGCATATTAGCCATTGGAGCCTGGTGTATAGAGGGGGAATCTAC
TGATATAGATGTTTTTTACTATCAAAATGCTAAATCTCATTTGACGAGCAAGGTCTTCGAGTCAGGTTCC
ATAATTTTGGTGACAGCCCTACATCTTCTGTCGCGATATACACAGTGGAGGCAGAAAACAAATACTAGCT
ATAATTTTCACAGCTTTTCCATAAGAATGGCCATATCATTGGGCTTGAATAGGGACCTCCCCTCGTCCTT
CAGTGATAGCAGCATTCTGGAACAAAGACGCCGAATTTGGTGGTCTGTCTACTCTTGGGAGATCCAATTG
TCCCTGCTTTATGGTCGATCCATCCAGCTTTCTCAGAATACAATCTCCTTCCCTTCTTCTGTCGACGATG
TGCAGCGTACCACAACAGGTCCCACCATATATCATGGCATCATTGAAACAGCAAGGCTCTTACAAGTTTT
CACAAAAATCTATGAACTAGACAAAACAGTAACTGCAGAAAAAAGTCCTATATGTGCAAAAAAATGCTTG
ATGATTTGTAATGAGATTGAGGAGGTTTCGAGACAGGCACCAAAGTTTTTACAAATGGATATTTCCACCA
CCGCTCTAACCAATTTGTTGAAGGAACACCCTTGGCTATCCTTTACAAGATTCGAACTGAAGTGGAAACA
GTTGTCTCTTATCATTTATGTATTAAGAGATTTTTTCACTAATTTTACCCAGAAAAAGTCACAACTAGAA
CAGGATCAAAATGATCATCAAAGTTATGAAGTTAAACGATGCTCCATCATGTTAAGCGATGCAGCACAAA
GAACTGTTATGTCTGTAAGTAGCTATATGGACAATCATAATGTCACCCCATATTTTGCCTGGAATTGTTC
TTATTACTTGTTCAATGCAGTCCTAGTACCCATAAAGACTCTACTCTCAAACTCAAAATCGAATGCTGAG
AATAACGAGACCGCACAATTATTACAACAAATTAACACTGTTCTGATGCTATTAAAAAAACTGGCCACTT
TTAAAATCCAGACTTGTGAAAAATACATTCAAGTACTGGAAGAGGTATGTGCGCCGTTTCTGTTATCACA
GTGTGCAATCCCATTACCGCATATCAGTTATAACAATAGTAATGGTAGCGCCATTAAAAATATTGTCGGT
TCTGCAACTATCGCCCAATACCCTACTCTTCCGGAGGAAAATGTCAACAATATCAGTGTTAAATATGTTT
CTCCTGGCTCAGTAGGGCCTTCACCTGTGCCATTGAAATCAGGAGCAAGTTTCAGTGATCTAGTCAAGCT
GTTATCTAACCGTCCACCCTCTCGTAACTCTCCAGTGACAATACCAAGAAGCACACCTTCGCATCGCTCA
GTCACGCCTTTTCTAGGGCAACAGCAACAGCTGCAATCATTAGTGCCACTGACCCCGTCTGCTTTGTTTG
GTGGCGCCAATTTTAATCAAAGTGGGAATATTGCTGATAGCTCATTGTCCTTCACTTTCACTAACAGTAG
CAACGGTCCGAACCTCATAACAACTCAAACAAATTCTCAAGCGCTTTCACAACCAATTGCCTCCTCTAAC
GTTCATGATAACTTCATGAATAATGAAATCACGGCTAGTAAAATTGATGATGGTAATAATTCAAAACCAC
TGTCACCTGGTTGGACGGACCAAACTGCGTATAACGCGTTTGGAATCACTACAGGGATGTTTAATACCAC
TACAATGGATGATGTATATAACTATCTATTCGATGATGAAGATACCCCACCAAACCCAAAAAAAGAGTAA
GCGGCCGCATAACTTCGTATAGCATACATTATACGAAGTTATATTCGAATCGGAAATCAATCGAATTCTC
GATCAATGTTTTGCGAAAAAAAATGAAACGAGAACAAATGAATTCAGTTGTAAAAGATTTGTTCTCTTAA
CAACGTAATCAATAAAGTCGGATCCAATTTTGTTCACAAGTCTAAACAATTATGGTTTTTGTTGGGGTTT
CTTATAATTAATAAGAGAGATATCAATCATTTTACGAGGATTATGAGACTGCGTTTTGTAGTCCAAGAAA
GCTGATTAATGTTTAGAGTGTTGGTATAAATGTTAATAGGCTCATTAATGTAGGGCATGCGACGTCAGGC
CTAAGCTTGAGCTCGCCCGGGGATCTAATTCAATTAGAGACTAATTCAATTAGAGCTAATTCAATTAGGA
TCAGCTTATCGATTTCGAACCCTCGACCGCCGGAGTATAAATAGAGGCGCTTCGTCTACGGAGCGACAAT
TCAATTCAAACAAGCAAAGTGAACACGTCGCTAAGCGAAAGCTAAGCAAATAAACAAGCGCAGCTGAACA
AGCTAAACAATCGGGCAAAATGGATAGCACTGAGAACGTCATCAAGCCCTTCATGCGCTTCAAGGTGCAC
ATGGAGGGCTCCGTGAACGGCCACGAGTTCGAGATCGAGGGCGAGGGCGAGGGCAAGCCCTACGAGGGCA
CCCAGACCGCCAAGCTGCAGGTGACCAAGGGCGGCCCCCTGCCCTTCGCCTGGGACATCCTGTCCCCCCA
GTTCCAGTACGGCTCCAAGGTGTACGTGAAGCACCCCGCCGACATCCCCGACTACAAGAAGCTGTCCTTC
CCCGAGGGCTTCAAGTGGGAGCGCGTGATGAACTTCGAGGACGGCGGCGTGGTGACCGTGACCCAGGACT
CCTCCCTGCAGGACGGCACCTTCATCTACCACGTGAAGTTCATCGGCGTGAACTTCCCCTCCGACGGCCC
CGTAATGCAGAAGAAGACTCTGGGCTGGGAGCCCTCCACCGAGCGCCTGTACCCCCGCGACGGCGTGCTG
AAGGGCGAGATCCACAAGGCGCTGAAGCTGAAGGGCGGCGGCCACTACCTGGTGGAGTTCAAGTCAATCT
ACATGGCCAAGAAGCCCGTGAAGCTGCCCGGCTACTACTACGTGGACTCCAAGCTGGACATCACCTCCCA
CAACGAGGACTACACCGTGGTGGAGCAGTACGAGCGCGCCGAGGCCCGCCACCACCTGTTCCAGTAGCCA
TGGCTAGATCATAATCAGCCATACCACATTTGTAGAGGTTTTACTTGCTTTAAAAAACCTCCCACACCTC
CCCCTGAACCTGAAACATAAAATGAATGCAATTGTTGTTGTTAACTTGTTTATTGCAGCTTATAATGGTT
ACAAATAAAGCAATAGCATCACAAATTTCACAAATAAAGCATTTTTTTCACTGCATTCTAGTTGTGGTTT
GTCCAAACTCATCAATGTATCAAGCTTATAACTTCGTATAGCATACATTATACGAAGTTATATGCATGAA
GTTCCTATTCTTCAAATAGTATAGGAACTTCCGAGACGCCGCGGTGGAGCTCCAGCTTTTGTTCCCTTTA
GTGAGGGTTAATTGCGCGCTTGGCGTAATCATGGTCATAGCTGTTTCCTGTGTGAAATTGTTATCCGCTC
ACAATTCCACACAACATACGAGCCGGAAGCATAAAGTGTAAAGCCTGGGGTGCCTAATGAGTGAGCTAAC
TCACATTAATTGCGTTGCGCTCACTGCCCGCTTTCCAGTCGGGAAACCTGTCGTGCCAGCTGCATTAATG
AATCGGCCAACGCGCGGGGAGAGGCGGTTTGCGTATTGGGCGCTCTTCCGCTTCCTCGCTCACTGACTCG
CTGCGCTCGGTCGTTCGGCTGCGGCGAGCGGTATCAGCTCACTCAAAGGCGGTAATACGGTTATCCACAG
AATCAGGGGATAACGCAGGAAAGAACATGTGAGCAAAAGGCCAGCAAAAGGCCAGGAACCGTAAAAAGGC
CGCGTTGCTGGCGTTTTTCCATAGGCTCCGCCCCCCTGACGAGCATCACAAAAATCGACGCTCAAGTCAG
AGGTGGCGAAACCCGACAGGACTATAAAGATACCAGGCGTTTCCCCCTGGAAGCTCCCTCGTGCGCTCTC
CTGTTCCGACCCTGCCGCTTACCGGATACCTGTCCGCCTTTCTCCCTTCGGGAAGCGTGGCGCTTTCTCA
TAGCTCACGCTGTAGGTATCTCAGTTCGGTGTAGGTCGTTCGCTCCAAGCTGGGCTGTGTGCACGAACCC
CCCGTTCAGCCCGACCGCTGCGCCTTATCCGGTAACTATCGTCTTGAGTCCAACCCGGTAAGACACGACT
TATCGCCACTGGCAGCAGCCACTGGTAACAGGATTAGCAGAGCGAGGTATGTAGGCGGTGCTACAGAGTT
CTTGAAGTGGTGGCCTAACTACGGCTACACTAGAAGAACAGTATTTGGTATCTGCGCTCTGCTGAAGCCA
GTTACCTTCGGAAAAAGAGTTGGTAGCTCTTGATCCGGCAAACAAACCACCGCTGGTAGCGGTGGTTTTT
TTGTTTGCAAGCAGCAGATTACGCGCAGAAAAAAAGGATCTCAAGAAGATCCTTTGATCTTTTCTACGGG
GTCTGACGCTCAGTGGAACGAAAACTCACGTTAAGGGATTTTGGTCATGAGATTATCAAAAAGGATCTTC
ACCTAGATCCTTTTAAATTAAAAATGAAGTTTTAAATCAATCTAAAGTATATATGAGTAAACTTGGTCTG
ACAGTTACCAATGCTTAATCAGTGAGGCACCTATCTCAGCGATCTGTCTATTTCGTTCATCCATAGTTGC
CTGACTCCCCGTCGTGTAGATAACTACGATACGGGAGGGCTTACCATCTGGCCCCAGTGCTGCAATGATA
CCGCGAGACCCACGCTCACCGGCTCCAGATTTATCAGCAATAAACCAGCCAGCCGGAAGGGCCGAGCGCA
GAAGTGGTCCTGCAACTTTATCCGCCTCCATCCAGTCTATTAATTGTTGCCGGGAAGCTAGAGTAAGTAG
TTCGCCAGTTAATAGTTTGCGCAACGTTGTTGCCATTGCTACAGGCATCGTGGTGTCACGCTCGTCGTTT
GGTATGGCTTCATTCAGCTCCGGTTCCCAACGATCAAGGCGAGTTACATGATCCCCCATGTTGTGCAAAA
AAGCGGTTAGCTCCTTCGGTCCTCCGATCGTTGTCAGAAGTAAGTTGGCCGCAGTGTTATCACTCATGGT
TATGGCAGCACTGCATAATTCTCTTACTGTCATGCCATCCGTAAGATGCTTTTCTGTGACTGGTGAGTAC
TCAACCAAGTCATTCTGAGAATAGTGTATGCGGCGACCGAGTTGCTCTTGCCCGGCGTCAATACGGGATA
ATACCGCGCCACATAGCAGAACTTTAAAAGTGCTCATCATTGGAAAACGTTCTTCGGGGCGAAAACTCTC
AAGGATCTTACCGCTGTTGAGATCCAGTTCGATGTAACCCACTCGTGCACCCAACTGATCTTCAGCATCT
TTTACTTTCACCAGCGTTTCTGGGTGAGCAAAAACAGGAAGGCAAAATGCCGCAAAAAAGGGAATAAGGG
CGACACGGAAATGTTGAATACTCATACTCTTCCTTTTTCAATATTATTGAAGCATTTATCAGGGTTATTG
TCTCATGAGCGGATACATATTTGAATGTATTTAGAAAAATAAACAAATAGGGGTTCCGCGCACATTTCCC
CGAAAAGTGCCACCTAAATTGTAAGCGTTAATATTTTGTTAAAATTCGCGTTAAATTTTTGTTAAATCAG
CTCATTTTTTAACCAATAGGCCGAAATCGGCAAAATCCCTTATAAATCAAAAGAATAGACCGAGATAGGG
T
[37 nt withheld, positions 6722-6758]
AAAGAACGTGGACTCCAACGTCAAAGG
[49 nt withheld, positions 6786-6834]
T
[91 nt withheld, positions 6836-6926]
G
[124 nt withheld, positions 6928-7051]
CCCATTCGCCATTCAGGCTGCGCAACTGTTGGGAAGGGCGATCGGTGCGGGCCTCTTCGCTATTACGCCA
GCTGGCGAAAGGGGGATGTGCTGCAAGGCGATTAAGTTGGGTAACGCCAGGGTTTTCCCAGTCACGACGT
TGTAAAACGACGGCCAGTGAGCGCGCG
